Addgene plasmid #152356: pGBW-m4134161
Purpose: Mammalian expression plasmid for SARS-CoV-2 nsp2
Depositing lab: Ginkgo Bioworks & Benjie Chen. Depositing organization: Ginkgo Bioworks.
Backbone
  Vector backbone: pTwist_CMV_6
  Backbone size w/o insert (bp): 4180
  Vector type: Mammalian Expression
Growth in bacteria
  Bacterial resistance: Ampicillin, 100 μg/mL
  Growth temperature: 37°C
  Growth strain: DH5alpha
  Copy number: High Copy
Gene/Insert
  Gene/Insert name: SARS-CoV-2 nsp2
  Species: Severe acute respiratory syndrome coronavirus 2
  Insert size (bp): 1913
  Mutation: wt
  Entrez Gene: ORF1ab (a.k.a. GU280_gp01)
  Promoter: CMV
  Tag / fusion protein: Cleavable TEV;6xHis-003 (C terminal on backbone)
  Cloning method: Unknown
Resource information
  A portion of this plasmid was derived from a plasmid made by: GinkgoBioworks
Depositor comments: NCBI reference sequence: YP_009725298.1
How to cite: pGBW-m4134161 was a gift from Ginkgo Bioworks & Benjie Chen (Addgene plasmid # 152356 ; http://n2t.net/addgene:152356 ; RRID:Addgene_152356)
