[The description below was written by a language model from this plasmid's Addgene catalogue record and the feature table of its GenBank file.]
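Description:
pGBW-m4134161 is a 6,144 bp mammalian expression plasmid built on the pTwist_CMV_6 backbone for producing SARS-CoV-2 nsp2, a non-structural protein released from the ORF1ab polyprotein. It is maintained in E. coli through a high-copy ColE1/pUC-type origin and selected with ampicillin via the beta-lactamase (AmpR) gene. The record lists no mammalian selection marker or episomal replication element, which suggests it is intended mainly for transient transfection.

The wild-type nsp2 coding sequence (about 1.9 kb) is not annotated as its own feature in the table. It would occupy the region between a Kozak consensus that spans the plasmid's numbering origin and the C-terminal tag elements. Transcription is driven by the human cytomegalovirus immediate-early enhancer and promoter and ends at an SV40 polyadenylation signal. Immediately after the insert, the backbone supplies a TEV protease recognition site followed by a 6xHis tag. The protein can therefore be captured by metal-affinity chromatography, and the tag can then be removed by TEV cleavage.

The expression unit is bracketed by isolating elements. Upstream of the CMV enhancer are a synthetic poly(A) signal, a T7 terminator and a 5' beta-globin insulator. Downstream of the SV40 poly(A) are a T7 terminator, an rrnG terminator and a 3' beta-globin insulator. A second rrnG terminator follows AmpR. These elements serve to limit read-through transcription between the bacterial backbone and the mammalian cassette. The plasmid belongs to a set of tagged SARS-CoV-2 protein constructs intended for expression and/or purification from mammalian cells.
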