LOCUS       Exported 6144 bp ds-DNA circular SYN 13-MAY-2021
DEFINITION  Mammalian expression plasmid for SARS-CoV-2 nsp2.
ACCESSION   .
VERSION     .
KEYWORDS    pGBW-m4134161
SOURCE      synthetic DNA construct
  ORGANISM  synthetic DNA construct
REFERENCE   1 (bases 1 to 6144)
  TITLE     SARS-CoV-2 protein Mammalian expression constructs, tagged, for
            protein expression and/or purification
REFERENCE   2 (bases 1 to 6144)
  AUTHORS   .
  TITLE     Direct Submission
  JOURNAL   Exported May 13, 2021 from SnapGene Server 1.1.58
            http://www.snapgene.com
FEATURES             Location/Qualifiers
     source          1..6144
                     /organism="synthetic DNA construct"
                     /mol_type="other DNA"
     CDS             1922..1942
                     /codon_start=1
                     /product="tobacco etch virus (TEV) protease recognition and
                     cleavage site"
                     /label=TEV site
                     /translation="ENLYFQS"
     CDS             1943..1960
                     /codon_start=1
                     /product="6xHis affinity tag"
                     /label=6xHis
                     /translation="HHHHHH"
     polyA_signal    2013..2134
                     /label=SV40 poly(A) signal
                     /note="SV40 polyadenylation signal"
     primer_bind     complement(2024..2043)
                     /label=EBV-rev
                     /note="SV40 polyA terminator, reverse primer"
     primer_bind     2078..2097
                     /label=SV40pA-R
                     /note="SV40 polyA, reverse primer"
     terminator      2249..2295
                     /label=T7 terminator
                     /note="transcription terminator for bacteriophage T7 RNA
                     polymerase"
     terminator      2325..2461
                     /label=rrnG terminator
                     /note="transcription terminator from the E. coli ribosomal
                     RNA rrnG operon (Albrechtsen et al., 1991)"
     misc_feature    2506..2577
                     /label=3' beta-globin insulator
                     /note="insulator downstream of the human beta-globin locus
                     (Farrell et al., 2002)"
     rep_origin      complement(2803..3391)
                     /direction=LEFT
                     /label=ori
                     /note="high-copy-number ColE1/pMB1/pBR322/pUC origin of
                     replication"
     primer_bind     complement(2883..2902)
                     /label=pBR322ori-F
                     /note="pBR322 origin, forward primer"
     CDS             4137..4997
                     /codon_start=1
                     /gene="bla"
                     /product="beta-lactamase"
                     /label=AmpR
                     /note="confers resistance to ampicillin, carbenicillin, and
                     related antibiotics"
                     /translation="MSIQHFRVALIPFFAAFCLPVFAHPETLVKVKDAEDQLGARVGYI
                     ELDLNSGKILESFRPEERFPMMSTFKVLLCGAVLSRIDAGQEQLGRRIHYSQNDLVEYS
                     PVTEKHLTDGMTVRELCSAAITMSDNTAANLLLTTIGGPKELTAFLHNMGDHVTRLDRW
                     EPELNEAIPNDERDTTMPVAMATTLRKLLTGELLTLASRQQLIDWMEADKVAGPLLRSA
                     LPAGWFIADKSGAGERGSRGIIAALGPDGKPSRIVVIYTTGSQATMDERNRQIAEIGAS
                     LIKHW"
     primer_bind     complement(4355..4374)
                     /label=Amp-R
                     /note="Ampicillin resistance gene, reverse primer"
     terminator      5010..5146
                     /label=rrnG terminator
                     /note="transcription terminator from the E. coli ribosomal
                     RNA rrnG operon (Albrechtsen et al., 1991)"
     misc_feature    5298..5369
                     /label=5' beta-globin insulator
                     /note="insulator upstream of the human beta-globin locus
                     (Farrell et al., 2002)"
     terminator      5374..5420
                     /label=T7 terminator
                     /note="transcription terminator for bacteriophage T7 RNA
                     polymerase"
     polyA_signal    5438..5486
                     /note="synthetic polyadenylation signal"
     enhancer        5567..5870
                     /label=CMV enhancer
                     /note="human cytomegalovirus immediate early enhancer"
     promoter        5872..6074
                     /label=CMV promoter
                     /note="human cytomegalovirus (CMV) immediate early
                     promoter"
     primer_bind     6025..6045
                     /label=CMV-F
                     /note="Human CMV immediate early promoter, forward primer"
     regulatory      6143..8
                     /regulatory_class="other"
                     /note="vertebrate consensus sequence for strong initiation
                     of translation (Kozak, 1987)"
ORIGIN
        1 caccatggcc tacacaagat atgtggataa caatttttgt gggccggacg gatacccttt
       61 agaatgcatc aaagatttgc ttgcaagggc gggcaaggct tcgtgcactc tgtccgagca
      121 gctggacttc attgatacca agcgcggtgt ttattgttgc cgagagcatg aacacgagat
      181 agcctggtat acggaacggt cagagaaaag ttacgaactc caaaccccat tcgagatcaa
      241 gctagctaaa aagtttgaca ctttcaacgg cgaatgtccc aattttgtct ttcccctgaa
      301 ctctattatc aaaacaatac agcctcgggt ggagaagaag aaattagacg gattcatggg
      361 gcgtattagg agcgtatacc cagtggccag cccgaatgaa tgcaaccaga tgtgtctttc
      421 cacactgatg aagtgcgatc actgtggcga gacttcttgg caaaccggtg acttcgtaaa
      481 agcgacatgc gagttttgtg gtaccgagaa tctgactaag gagggagcta ccacatgcgg
      541 ctatttgcca cagaatgcag tggtcaagat ctactgtcct gcatgccata actctgaagt
      601 cggccccgag cactcgctcg ccgaatatca caatgagagc gggctaaaaa ctatactgag
      661 gaaaggaggt cgcaccatcg cctttggggg ctgcgttttc tcctacgtgg ggtgtcataa
      721 caaatgtgcc tattgggttc ccagagcctc cgctaacatt gggtgcaatc atacgggagt
      781 ggtcggggaa ggctcagaag gcttgaacga taacctcctt gaaattctgc aaaaggagaa
      841 ggtgaatatc aatatcgttg gcgacttcaa gttaaatgag gaaatcgcga ttattctggc
      901 aagtttttct gcctcaacta gcgcctttgt agagacagtg aaaggactcg attataaagc
      961 tttcaaacag atagtcgaga gttgtggtaa cttcaaggtt acaaagggca aggctaaaaa
     1021 gggtgcttgg aacattggag agcagaagtc aatcttgagt ccactgtacg cgtttgcatc
     1081 tgaggccgcc cgtgtggtca ggagcatatt cagtcgaacc ctagaaaccg cacagaatag
     1141 cgtgcgggta ttacagaagg cggctattac tattctcgac ggtatctcgc agtattctct
     1201 gagactgatc gacgccatga tgtttacaag cgatctggca acgaataact tagtggtcat
     1261 ggcgtacata accggagggg tcgtgcaact tacctcccag tggctaacga acatctttgg
     1321 gacggtttac gagaagctaa aacctgtgct ggactggctc gaagagaaat tcaaagaagg
     1381 cgtggaattt ttgcgtgacg ggtgggagat cgtaaagttc atatcaacat gtgcttgcga
     1441 aatcgttggc ggacaaatcg taacttgcgc aaaagagatt aaagaatcgg tgcagacctt
     1501 ctttaaactt gttaacaaat tcctggcttt gtgtgccgat tctattatca tcgggggagc
     1561 aaagcttaaa gccctaaatt taggcgagac atttgtgacg cacagtaagg gcctgtatag
     1621 aaagtgcgtg aagagtcgcg aagaaaccgg actgctcatg cccttaaaag cgccaaaaga
     1681 aataattttc ctggaagggg agacattgcc cactgaagtg ctcactgagg aagtagttct
     1741 gaaaactggg gatctgcaac ctttagagca gccgacctcc gaggccgtcg aggcacctct
     1801 cgtgggaacc ccggtctgta ttaatgggtt gatgctgctc gagattaagg ataccgaaaa
     1861 atactgcgca ctagccccca acatgatggt gactaacaac acatttaccc tcaagggagg
     1921 ggaaaacctt tactttcagt cgcaccatca ccatcaccat taagctagct tgactgactg
     1981 agatacagcg taccttcagc tcacagacat gataagatac attgatgagt ttggacaaac
     2041 cacaactaga atgcagtgaa aaaaatgctt tatttgtgaa atttgtgatg ctattgcttt
     2101 atttgtaacc attataagct gcaataaaca agttaacaac aacaattgca ttcattttat
     2161 gtttcaggtt cagggggagg tgtgggaggt tttttaaagc aagtaaaacc tctacaaatg
     2221 tggtattggc ccatctctat cggtatcgta gcataacccc ttggggcctc taaacgggtc
     2281 ttgaggggtt ttttgtgccc ctcgggccgg attgctatct accggcattg gcgcagaaaa
     2341 aaatgcctga tgcgacgctg cgcgtcttat actcccacat atgccagatt cagcaacgga
     2401 tacggcttcc ccaacttgcc cacttccata cgtgtcctcc ttaccagaaa tttatcctta
     2461 aggtcgtcag ctatcctgca ggcgatctct cgatttcgat caagacattc ctttaatggt
     2521 cttttctgga caccactagg ggtcagaagt agttcatcaa actttcttcc ctccctaatc
     2581 tcattggtta ccttgggcta tcgaaactta attaaccagt caagtcagct acttggcgag
     2641 atcgacttgt ctgggtttcg actacgctca gaattgcgtc agtcaagttc gatctggtcc
     2701 ttgctattgc acccgttctc cgattacgag tttcatttaa atcatgtgag caaaaggcca
     2761 gcaaaaggcc aggaaccgta aaaaggccgc gttgctggcg tttttccata ggctccgccc
     2821 ccctgacgag catcacaaaa atcgacgctc aagtcagagg tggcgaaacc cgacaggact
     2881 ataaagatac caggcgtttc cccctggaag ctccctcgtg cgctctcctg ttccgaccct
     2941 gccgcttacc ggatacctgt ccgcctttct cccttcggga agcgtggcgc tttctcatag
     3001 ctcacgctgt aggtatctca gttcggtgta ggtcgttcgc tccaagctgg gctgtgtgca
     3061 cgaacccccc gttcagcccg accgctgcgc cttatccggt aactatcgtc ttgagtccaa
     3121 cccggtaaga cacgacttat cgccactggc agcagccact ggtaacagga ttagcagagc
     3181 gaggtatgta ggcggtgcta cagagttctt gaagtggtgg cctaactacg gctacactag
     3241 aagaacagta tttggtatct gcgctctgct gaagccagtt accttcggaa aaagagttgg
     3301 tagctcttga tccggcaaac aaaccaccgc tggtagcggt ggtttttttg tttgcaagca
     3361 gcagattacg cgcagaaaaa aaggatctca agaagatcct ttgatctttt ctacggggtc
     3421 tgacgctcag tggaacgaaa actcacgtta agggattttg gtcatgagat tatcaaaaag
     3481 gatcttcacc tagatccttt taaattaaaa atgaagtttt aaatcaatct aaagtatata
     3541 tgagtaaact tggtctgaca gttaccaatg cttaatcagt gaggcaccta tctcagcgat
     3601 ctgtctattt cgttcatcca tagttgcatt taaatttccg aactctccaa ggccctcgtc
     3661 ggaaaatctt caaacctttc gtccgatcca tcttgcaggc tacctctcga acgaactatc
     3721 gcaagtctct tggccggcct tgcgccttgg ctattgcttg gcagcgccta tcgccaggta
     3781 ttactccaat cccgaatatc cgagatcggg atcacccgag agaagttcaa cctacatcct
     3841 caatcccgat ctatccgaga tccgaggaat atcgaaatcg gggcgcgcct ggtgtaccga
     3901 gaacgatcct ctcagtgcga gtctcgacga tccatatcgt tgcttggcag tcagccagtc
     3961 ggaatccagc ttgggaccca ggaagtccaa tcgtcagata ttgtactcaa gcctggtcac
     4021 ggcagcgtac cgatctgttt aaacctagat attgatagtc tgatcggtca acgtataatc
     4081 gagtcctagc ttttgcaaac atctatcaag agacaggatc agcaggaggc tttcgcatga
     4141 gtattcaaca tttccgtgtc gcccttattc ccttttttgc ggcattttgc cttcctgttt
     4201 ttgctcaccc agaaacgctg gtgaaagtaa aagatgctga agatcagttg ggtgcgcgag
     4261 tgggttacat cgaactggat ctcaacagcg gtaagatcct tgagagtttt cgccccgaag
     4321 aacgctttcc aatgatgagc acttttaaag ttctgctatg tggcgcggta ttatcccgta
     4381 ttgacgccgg gcaagagcaa ctcggtcgcc gcatacacta ttctcagaat gacttggttg
     4441 agtattcacc agtcacagaa aagcatctta cggatggcat gacagtaaga gaattatgca
     4501 gtgctgccat aaccatgagt gataacactg cggccaactt acttctgaca acgattggag
     4561 gaccgaagga gctaaccgct tttttgcaca acatggggga tcatgtaact cgccttgatc
     4621 gttgggaacc ggagctgaat gaagccatac caaacgacga gcgtgacacc acgatgcctg
     4681 tagcaatggc aacaaccttg cgtaaactat taactggcga actacttact ctagcttccc
     4741 ggcaacagtt gatagactgg atggaggcgg ataaagttgc aggaccactt ctgcgctcgg
     4801 cccttccggc tggctggttt attgctgata aatctggagc cggtgagcgt gggtctcgcg
     4861 gtatcattgc agcactgggg ccagatggta agccctcccg tatcgtagtt atctacacga
     4921 cggggagtca ggcaactatg gatgaacgaa atagacagat cgctgagata ggtgcctcac
     4981 tgattaagca ttggtaaccg attctaggtg cattggcgca gaaaaaaatg cctgatgcga
     5041 cgctgcgcgt cttatactcc cacatatgcc agattcagca acggatacgg cttccccaac
     5101 ttgcccactt ccatacgtgt cctccttacc agaaatttat ccttaagatc ccgaatcgtt
     5161 taaactcgac tctggctcta tcgaatctcc gtcgtttcga gcttacgcga acagccgtgg
     5221 cgctcatttg ctcgtcgggc atcgaatctc gtcagctatc gtcagcttac ctttttggca
     5281 gcgatcgcgg ctcccgacat cttggaccat tagctccaca ggtatcttct tccctctagt
     5341 ggtcataaca gcagcttcag ctacctctca attcaaaaaa cccctcaaga cccgtttaga
     5401 ggccccaagg ggttatgcta tcaatcgttg cgttacacac acaaaaaacc aacacacatc
     5461 catcttcgat ggatagcgat tttattatct aactgctgat cgagtgtagc cagatctagt
     5521 aatcaattac ggggtcatta gttcatagcc catatatgga gttccgcgtt acataactta
     5581 cggtaaatgg cccgcctggc tgaccgccca acgacccccg cccattgacg tcaataatga
     5641 cgtatgttcc catagtaacg ccaataggga ctttccattg acgtcaatgg gtggagtatt
     5701 tacggtaaac tgcccacttg gcagtacatc aagtgtatca tatgccaagt acgcccccta
     5761 ttgacgtcaa tgacggtaaa tggcccgcct ggcattatgc ccagtacatg accttatggg
     5821 actttcctac ttggcagtac atctacgtat tagtcatcgc tattaccatg ctgatgcggt
     5881 tttggcagta catcaatggg cgtggatagc ggtttgactc acggggattt ccaagtctcc
     5941 accccattga cgtcaatggg agtttgtttt ggcaccaaaa tcaacgggac tttccaaaat
     6001 gtcgtaacaa ctccgcccca ttgacgcaaa tgggcggtag gcgtgtacgg tgggaggtct
     6061 atataagcag agctggttta gtgaaccgtc agatcagatc tttgtcgatc ctaccatcca
     6121 ctcgacacac ccgccagcgg ccgc
//
